Addgene plasmid #135094: pCZGY2750
Purpose: Site specific CRISPR/Cas9 editing of C. elegans Chr IV
Depositing lab: Yishi Jin. Depositing organization: University of California, San Diego (UCSD). Publication: Inhibition of Axon Regeneration by Liquid-like TIAR-2 Granules. Andrusiak MG, Sharifnia P, Lyu X, Wang Z, Dickey AM, Wu Z, Chisholm AD, Jin Y. Neuron. 2019 Jul 24. pii: S0896-6273(19)30602-6. doi: 10.1016/j.neuron.2019.07.004. PubMed 31378567.
Backbone
  Vector backbone: pDD162
  Backbone manufacturer: Goldstein Lab
  Backbone size w/o insert (bp): 8113
  Total vector size (bp): 8133
  Modifications to backbone: Insertion of sgRNA sequence specific to a region of Chromosome IV devoid of known coding regions. Cloning was performed using site-directed mutagenesis with the sgRNA being inserted behind the U6 promoter.
  Vector type: Worm Expression, CRISPR
Growth in bacteria
  Bacterial resistance: Ampicillin, 100 μg/mL
  Growth temperature: 37°C
  Growth strain: DH5alpha
  Copy number: High Copy
Gene/Insert
  Gene/Insert name: sgRNA for cxTi10082 (actgttggatgcctgtgtag)
  Species: C. elegans (nematode)
  Insert size (bp): 20
  Promoter: U6
  Cloning method: Ligation Independent Cloning
  Sequencing primers: 5′ aaggcgcacactctgttttg; 3′ ggtgtgaaataccgcacaga
Terms and licenses: Academic/Nonprofit Terms; Industry Terms: Not Available to Industry
How to cite: pCZGY2750 was a gift from Yishi Jin (Addgene plasmid # 135094 ; http://n2t.net/addgene:135094 ; RRID:Addgene_135094)
