[The description below was written by a language model from this plasmid's Addgene catalogue record and pLannotate feature annotations shown in this document.]
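Description:
pCZGY2750 is a C. elegans CRISPR/Cas9 expression plasmid built on the pDD162 backbone, a combined Cas9-plus-sgRNA vector for worm genome editing. It is an 8,133 bp high-copy plasmid propagated in E. coli through a ColE1/pUC-type origin and selected with ampicillin via the β-lactamase gene and its native promoter. Short remnants of lacZα, bom and rop in the feature table are leftovers of the cloning backbone rather than functional parts. The flanking attB4 and attB3 sites indicate that the Cas9 cassette was originally assembled by Gateway recombination.

The plasmid carries two expression units. In the first, the eft-3 (elongation factor 1α) promoter drives Streptococcus pyogenes Cas9 that has been codon optimized for C. elegans and contains synthetic introns, with transcription ended by the tbb-2 terminator. In the second, the C. elegans U6 snRNA promoter, a Pol III promoter suited to small RNAs, drives a single guide RNA. This guide consists of a 20-nucleotide targeting sequence followed by the S. pyogenes gRNA scaffold. The targeting sequence is the only change relative to pDD162 and was introduced directly behind the U6 promoter by site-directed mutagenesis. It is directed at the cxTi10082 site, a region of chromosome IV described as devoid of known coding regions.

The stated purpose is site-specific Cas9 editing of C. elegans chromosome IV. A cut at such a neutral locus is typically used for targeted transgene insertion, but the record does not describe a repair template, which would have to be supplied separately.
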