Features (pLannotate 1.2.2; 14 found; start..end, strand, type, name):
    834..1422    +  rep_origin     ori: high-copy-number ColE1/pMB1/pBR322/pUC origin of replication
   1604..1624    +  protein_bind   attB4: mutant version of attB; core recombination site for the Gateway® BP reaction BP Clonase™
   1625..2224    +  promoter       eft-3 promoter: eft-3; promoter for the C. elegans elongation factor 1α gene (Mitrovich and Anderson, 2000)
   2241..6497    +  CDS            Cas9: S. pyogenes Cas9, codon optimized for C. elegans with synthetic introns
   6575..6898    +  terminator     tbb-2 terminator: tbb-2; transcription terminator for the C. elegans tubulin beta-2 gene
   6902..6922    -  protein_bind   attB3: mutant version of attB; core recombination site for the Gateway® BP reaction BP Clonase™
   6926..6967    +  CDS            lacZα (fragment): LacZα fragment of β-galactosidase; lacZ fragment
   6967..7316    +  promoter       CeU6 promoter: promoter for the C. elegans R07E5.16 U6 snRNA gene (Dickinson et al., 2013)
   7338..7413    +  misc_RNA       gRNA scaffold: guide RNA scaffold for the Streptococcus pyogenes CRISPR/Cas9 system
   7428..7494    +  CDS            lacZα (fragment): LacZα fragment of β-galactosidase; lacZ fragment
   7500..7599    -  misc_feature   bom (fragment): basis of mobility region from pBR322
   7701..7736    -  CDS            rop (fragment): Rop protein, which maintains plasmids at low copy number; rop
   7831..7935    +  promoter       AmpR promoter: bla
   7936..663     +  CDS            AmpR (across the origin): β-lactamase; bla; confers resistance to ampicillin, carbenicillin, and related antibiotics
>Addgene plasmid #135094 | pCZGY2750 | addgene full sequence | sequence record 270957 | Addgene NGS Result
ATGAGCACTTTTAAAGTTCTGCTATGTGGCGCGGTATTATCCCGTATTGACGCCGGGCAAGAGCAACTCG
GTCGCCGCATACACTATTCTCAGAATGACTTGGTTGAGTACTCACCAGTCACAGAAAAGCATCTTACGGA
TGGCATGACAGTAAGAGAATTATGCAGTGCTGCCATAACCATGAGTGATAACACTGCGGCCAACTTACTT
CTGACAACGATCGGAGGACCGAAGGAGCTAACCGCTTTTTTGCACAACATGGGGGATCATGTAACTCGCC
TTGATCGTTGGGAACCGGAGCTGAATGAAGCCATACCAAACGACGAGCGTGACACCACGATGCCTGTAGC
AATGGCAACAACGTTGCGCAAACTATTAACTGGCGAACTACTTACTCTAGCTTCCCGGCAACAATTAATA
GACTGGATGGAGGCGGATAAAGTTGCAGGACCACTTCTGCGCTCGGCCCTTCCGGCTGGCTGGTTTATTG
CTGATAAATCTGGAGCCGGTGAGCGTGGGTCTCGCGGTATCATTGCAGCACTGGGGTCAGATGGTAAGCC
CTCCCGTATCGTAGTTATCTACACGACGGGGAGTCAGGCAACTATGGATGAACGAAATAGACAGATCGCT
GAGATAGGTGCCTCACTGATTAAGCATTGGTAACTGTCAGACCAAGTTTACTCATATATACTTTAGATTG
ATTTAAAACTTCATTTTTAATTTAAAAGGATCTAGGTGAAGATCCTTTTTGATAATCTCATGACCAAAAT
CCCTTAACGTGAGTTTTCGTTCCACTGAGCGTCAGACCCCGTAGAAAAGATCAAAGGATCTTCTTGAGAT
CCTTTTTTTCTGCGCGTAATCTGCTGCTTGCAAACAAAAAAACCACCGCTACCAGCGGTGGTTTGTTTGC
CGGATCAAGAGCTACCAACTCTTTTTCCGAAGGTAACTGGCTTCAGCAGAGCGCAGATACCAAATACTGT
TCTTCTAGTGTAGCCGTAGTTAGGCCACCACTTCAAGAACTCTGTAGCACCGCCTACATACCTCGCTCTG
CTAATCCTGTTACCAGTGGCTGCTGCCAGTGGCGATAAGTCGTGTCTTACCGGGTTGGACTCAAGACGAT
AGTTACCGGATAAGGCGCAGCGGTCGGGCTGAACGGGGGGTTCGTGCACACAGCCCAGCTTGGAGCGAAC
GACCTACACCGAACTGAGATACCTACAGCGTGAGCTATGAGAAAGCGCCACGCTTCCCGAAGGGAGAAAG
GCGGACAGGTATCCGGTAAGCGGCAGGGTCGGAACAGGAGAGCGCACGAGGGAGCTTCCAGGGGGAAACG
CCTGGTATCTTTATAGTCCTGTCGGGTTTCGCCACCTCTGACTTGAGCGTCGATTTTTGTGATGCTCGTC
AGGGGGGCGGAGCCTATGGAAAAACGCCAGCAACGCGGCCTTTTTACGGTTCCTGGTCTTTTGCTGGCCT
TTTGCTCACATGTTCTTTCCTGCGTTATCCCCTGATTCTGTGGATAACCGTATTACCGCCTTTGAGTGAG
CTGATACCAGCGGATAACAATTTCACACAGGAAACAGCTATGACCATGATTACGCCAAGCTATCAACTTT
GTATAGAAAAGTTGGCACCTTTGGTCTTTTATTGTCAACTTCCATTGGTTCTTCCATTGTTTCTGTTAAA
TTAATGAATTTTTCATAAAATAAAGACATTATACAATATAAAAATGAAGAATTTATTGAAAATAAACTGC
CAGAGAGAAAAAGTATGCAACACTCCCGCCGAGAGTGTTTGAAATGGTGTACGGTACATTTTCGTGCTAG
GAGTTAGATGTGCAGGCAGCAACGAGAGGGGGAGAGATTTTTTTGGGCCTTGTGAAATTAACGTGAGTTT
TCTGGTCATCTGACTAATCATGTTGGTTTTTTGTTGGTTTATTTTGTTTTTATCTTTGTTTTTATCCAGA
TTAGGAAATTTAAATTTTATGAATTTATAATGAGGTCAAACATTCAGTCCCAGCGTTTTTCCTGTTCTCA
CTGTTTAGTCGAATTTTTATTTTAGGCTTTCAACAAATGTTCTAACTGTCTTATTTGTGACCTCACTTTT
TATATTTTTTTAATTTTTAAAAATATTAGAAGTTTCTAGGATAATTTTTTCGACTTTTATTCTCTCTACC
GTCCGCACTCTTCTTACTTTTAAATTAAATTGTTTTTTTTTCAGTTGGGAAACACTTTGCTCTAGAAAAA
ATGGACAAAAAATACAGCATCGGCCTTGACATCGGAACGAACTCCGTCGGATGGGCCGTCATCACCGACG
AGTACAAGGTCCCATCCAAGAAGTTCAAGGTCCTCGGAAACACCGACCGTCACTCCATCAAGAAGAACCT
CATCGGAGCCCTCCTCTTCGACTCCGGAGAGACCGCCGAGGCCACCCGTCTCAAGCGTACCGCCCGTCGT
CGTTACACCCGTCGTAAGAACCGTATCTGCTACCTCCAAGAGATCTTCTCCAACGAGATGGCCAAGGTCG
ACGACTCCTTCTTCCACCGTCTCGAGGAGTCCTTCCTCGTCGAGGAGGACAAGAAGCACGAGCGTCACCC
AATCTTCGGAAACATCGTCGACGAGGTCGCCTACCACGAGAAGTACCCAACCATCTACCACCTCCGTAAG
AAGCTCGTCGACTCCACCGACAAGGCCGACCTCCGTCTCATCTACCTCGCCCTCGCCCACATGATCAAGT
TCCGTGGACACTTCCTCATCGAGGGAGACCTCAACCCAGACAACTCCGACGTCGACAAGCTCTTCATCCA
ACTCGTCCAAACCTACAACCAACTCTTCGAGGAGAACCCAATCAACGCCTCCGGAGTCGACGCCAAGGCC
ATCCTCTCCGCCCGTCTCTCCAAGTCCCGTCGTCTCGAGAACCTCATCGCCCAACTCCCAGGAGAGAAGA
AGAACGGACTCTTCGGAAACCTCATCGCCCTCTCCCTCGGACTCACCCCAAACTTCAAGTCCAACTTCGA
CCTCGCCGAGGACGCCAAGCTCCAACTCTCCAAGGACACCTACGACGACGACCTCGACAACCTCCTCGCC
CAAATCGGAGACCAATACGCCGACCTCTTCCTCGCCGCCAAGAACCTCTCCGACGCCATCCTCCTCTCCG
ACATCCTCCGTGTCAACACCGAGATCACCAAGGCCCCACTCTCCGCCTCCATGATCAAGCGTTACGACGA
GCACCACCAAGACCTCACCCTCCTCAAGGCCCTCGTCCGTCAACAACTCCCAGAGAAGTACAAGGTAAGT
TTAAACATATATATACTAACTAACCCTGATTATTTAAATTTTCAGGAGATCTTCTTCGACCAATCCAAGA
ACGGATACGCCGGATACATCGACGGAGGAGCCTCCCAAGAGGAGTTCTACAAGTTCATCAAGCCAATCCT
CGAGAAGATGGACGGAACCGAGGAGCTCCTCGTCAAGCTCAACCGTGAGGACCTCCTCCGTAAGCAACGT
ACCTTCGACAACGGATCCATCCCACACCAAATCCACCTCGGAGAGCTCCACGCCATCCTCCGTCGTCAAG
AGGACTTCTACCCATTCCTCAAGGACAACCGTGAGAAGATCGAGAAGATCCTCACCTTCCGTATCCCATA
CTACGTCGGACCACTCGCCCGTGGAAACTCCCGTTTCGCCTGGATGACCCGTAAGTCCGAGGAGACCATC
ACCCCATGGAACTTCGAGGAGGTCGTCGACAAGGGAGCCTCCGCCCAATCCTTCATCGAGCGTATGACCA
ACTTCGACAAGAACCTCCCAAACGAGAAGGTCCTCCCAAAGCACTCCCTCCTCTACGAGTACTTCACCGT
CTACAACGAGCTCACCAAGGTCAAGTACGTCACCGAGGGAATGCGTAAGCCAGCCTTCCTCTCCGGAGAG
CAAAAGAAGGCCATCGTCGACCTCCTCTTCAAGACCAACCGTAAGGTCACCGTCAAGCAACTCAAGGAGG
ACTACTTCAAGAAGATCGAGTGCTTCGACTCCGTCGAGATCTCCGGAGTCGAGGACCGTTTCAACGCCTC
CCTCGGAACCTACCACGACCTCCTCAAGATCATCAAGGACAAGGACTTCCTCGACAACGAGGAGAACGAG
GACATCCTCGAGGACATCGTCCTCACCCTCACCCTCTTCGAGGACCGTGAGATGATCGAGGAGCGTCTCA
AGACCTACGCCCACCTCTTCGACGACAAGGTCATGAAGCAGCTTAAGCGTCGTCGTTACACCGGATGGGG
ACGTCTCTCCCGTAAGCTCATCAACGGAATCCGTGACAAGCAATCCGGAAAGACCATCCTCGACTTCCTC
AAGTCCGACGGATTCGCCAACCGTAACTTCATGCAACTCATCCACGACGACTCCCTCACCTTCAAGGTAA
GTTTAAACAGTTCGGTACTAACTAACCATACATATTTAAATTTTCAGGAGGACATCCAAAAGGCCCAAGT
CTCCGGACAAGGAGACTCCCTCCACGAGCACATCGCCAACCTCGCCGGATCCCCAGCCATCAAGAAGGGA
ATCCTCCAAACCGTCAAGGTCGTCGACGAGCTCGTCAAGGTCATGGGACGTCACAAGCCAGAGAACATCG
TCATCGAGATGGCCCGTGAGAACCAAACCACCCAAAAGGGACAAAAGAACTCCCGTGAGCGTATGAAGCG
TATCGAGGAGGGAATCAAGGAGCTCGGATCCCAAATCCTCAAGGAGCACCCAGTCGAGAACACCCAACTC
CAAAACGAGAAGCTCTACCTCTACTACCTCCAAAACGGACGTGACATGTACGTCGACCAAGAGCTCGACA
TCAACCGTCTCTCCGACTACGACGTCGACCACATCGTCCCACAATCCTTCCTCAAGGACGACTCCATCGA
CAACAAGGTCCTCACCCGTTCCGACAAGAACCGTGGAAAGTCCGACAACGTCCCATCCGAGGAGGTCGTC
AAGAAGATGAAGAACTACTGGCGTCAACTCCTCAACGCCAAGCTCATCACCCAACGTAAGTTCGACAACC
TCACCAAGGCTGAGCGTGGAGGACTCTCCGAGCTCGACAAGGCCGGATTCATCAAGCGTCAACTCGTCGA
GACCCGTCAAATCACCAAGCACGTCGCCCAAATCCTCGACTCCCGTATGAACACCAAGTACGACGAGAAC
GACAAGCTCATCCGTGAGGTCAAGGTCATCACCCTCAAGTCCAAGCTCGTCTCCGACTTCCGTAAGGACT
TCCAATTCTACAAGGTCCGTGAGATCAACAACTACCACCACGCCCACGACGCCTACCTCAACGCCGTAGT
AGGAACCGCCCTCATCAAGAAGTACCCAAAGCTCGAGTCCGAGTTCGTCTACGGAGACTACAAGGTCTAC
GACGTCCGTAAGATGATCGCCAAGTCCGAGCAAGAGATCGGAAAGGCCACCGCCAAGTACTTCTTCTACT
CCAACATCATGAACTTCTTCAAGGTAAGTTTAAACATGATTTTACTAACTAACTAATCTGATTTAAATTT
TCAGACCGAGATCACCCTCGCCAACGGAGAGATCCGTAAGCGTCCACTCATCGAGACCAACGGAGAGACC
GGAGAGATCGTCTGGGACAAGGGACGTGACTTCGCCACAGTCCGTAAGGTCCTCTCCATGCCACAAGTCA
ACATCGTCAAGAAGACCGAGGTCCAAACCGGAGGATTCTCCAAGGAGTCCATCCTCCCAAAGCGTAACTC
CGACAAGCTCATCGCCCGTAAGAAGGACTGGGACCCAAAGAAGTACGGAGGATTCGACTCCCCAACCGTC
GCCTACTCCGTCCTCGTCGTCGCCAAGGTCGAGAAGGGAAAGTCCAAGAAGCTCAAGTCCGTCAAGGAGC
TCCTCGGAATCACCATCATGGAGCGTTCCTCCTTCGAGAAGAACCCAATCGACTTCCTCGAGGCCAAGGG
ATACAAGGAGGTCAAGAAGGACCTCATCATCAAGCTCCCAAAGTACTCCCTCTTCGAGCTCGAGAACGGA
CGTAAGCGTATGCTCGCCTCCGCCGGAGAGCTCCAAAAGGGAAACGAGCTCGCCCTCCCATCCAAGTACG
TCAACTTCCTCTACCTCGCCTCCCACTACGAGAAGCTCAAGGGATCCCCAGAGGACAACGAGCAAAAGCA
ACTCTTCGTCGAGCAACACAAGCACTACCTCGACGAGATCATCGAGCAAATCTCCGAGTTCTCCAAGCGT
GTCATCCTCGCCGACGCCAACCTCGACAAGGTCCTCTCCGCCTACAACAAGCACCGTGACAAGCCAATCC
GTGAGCAAGCCGAGAACATCATCCACCTCTTCACCCTCACCAACCTCGGAGCCCCAGCCGCCTTCAAGTA
CTTCGACACCACCATCGACCGTAAGCGTTACACCTCCACCAAGGAGGTCCTCGACGCCACCCTCATCCAC
CAATCCATCACCGGACTCTACGAGACCCGTATCGACCTCTCCCAACTCGGAGGAGACGGAGGATCCGGAC
CACCAAAGAAGAAGCGTAAGGTCTACCCATACGACGTCCCAGACTACGCCTAAACTAGTGATAAATGCAA
AATCCTTTCAAGCATTCCCTTCTTCTCTATCACTCTTCTTTCTTTTTGTCAAAAAATTCTCTCGCTAATT
TATTTGCTTTTTTAATGTTATTATTTTATGACTTTTTATAGTCACTGAAAAGTTTGCATCTGAGTGAAGT
GAATGCTATCAAAATGTGATTCTGTCTGATGTACTTTCACAATCTCTCTTCAATTCCATTTTGAAGTGCT
TTAAACCCGAAAGGTTGAGAAAAATGCGAGCGCTCAAATATTTGTATTGTGTTCGTTGAGTGACCCAACA
AAAAGAGGAAACTTTATTGTGCCGCCAAGAAAAAAGTCTCACAACTTTATTATACATAGTTGATAATTCA
CTGGCCGTCGTTTTACAACGTCGTGACTGGGAAAACCAAAAAAAACTAGCAATAAAGGAATAAAAAACTG
TACACCTTAAAGGCGCACACTCTGTTTTGCAAATTTTATTTTTAGTTGTGAATTTTCTGCTGAGACCTGA
AAATAGCAACTTTAGTACTACTATAATTTGTCAACCTTTTCAAAAAAAGCATGCAATTTTTGAGAAACTC
TTATAAAAGCTATTATTAAAAAAACACCTTTTTTCCAAAATTATTCCACAAAAAATATGTTATGAAATGC
CTACACCCTCTCACACACACTCTTTATACTACTCTGTCAAACTCACGAGATGTCTGCCGCCTCTTGTGTT
GCCCCTATATAAACACCTCCTATTGCGAGATGTCTTGACTGTTGGATGCCTGTGTAGGTTTTAGAGCTAG
AAATAGCAAGTTAAAATAAGGCTAGTCCGTTATCAACTTGAAAAAGTGGCACCGAGTCGGTGCTTTTTGT
GAAATTTCTGGCGTAATAGCGAAGAGGCCCGCACCGATCGCCCTTCCCAACAGTTGCGCAGCCTGAATGG
CGAATGGCGCCTGATGCGGTATTTTCTCCTTACGCATCTGTGCGGTATTTCACACCGCATATGGTGCACT
CTCAGTGCAATCTGCTCTGATGCCGCATAGTTAAGCCAGCCCCGACACCCGCCAACACCCGCTGACGCGC
CCTGACGGGCTTGTCTGCTCCCGGCATCCGCTTACAGACAAGCTGTGACCGTCTCCGGGAGCTGCATGTG
TCAGAGGTTTTCACCGTCATCACCGAAACGCGCGAGACGAAAGGGCCTCGTGATACGCCTATTTTTATAG
GTTAATGTCATGATAATAATGGTTTCTTAGACGTCAGGTGGCACTTTTCGGGGAAATGTGCGCGGAACCC
CTATTTGTTTATTTTTCTAAATACATTCAAATATGTATCCGCTCATGAGACAATAACCCTGATAAATGCT
TCAATAATATTGAAAAAGGAAGAGTATGAGTATTCAACATTTCCGTGTCGCCCTTATTCCCTTTTTTGCG
GCATTTTGCCTTCCTGTTTTTGCTCACCCAGAAACGCTGGTGAAAGTAAAAGATGCTGAAGATCAGTTGG
GTGCACGAGTGGGTTACATCGAACTGGATCTCAACAGCGGTAAGATCCTTGAGAGTTTTCGCCCCGAAGA
ACGTTTTCCAATG
